>Addgene plasmid #134174 | pKM061 | addgene full sequence | sequence record 271799 | Addgene NGS Result
CTTGCAAACAAAAAAACCACCGCTACCAGCGGTGGTTTGTTTGCCGGATCAAGAGCTACCAACTCTTTTT
CCGAAGGTAACTGGCTTCAGCAGAGCGCAGATACCAAATACTGTCCTTCTAGTGTAGCCGTAGTTAGGCC
ACCACTTCAAGAACTCTGTAGCACCGCCTACATACCTCGCTCTGCTAATCCTGTTACCAGTGGCTGCTGC
CAGTGGCGATAAGTCGTGTCTTACCGGGTTGGACTCAAGACGATAGTTACCGGATAAGGCGCAGCGGTCG
GGCTGAACGGGGGGTTCGTGCACACAGCCCAGCTTGGAGCGAACGACCTACACCGAACTGAGATACCTAC
AGCGTGAGCTATGAGAAAGCGCCACGCTTCCCGAAGGGAGAAAGGCGGACAGGTATCCGGTAAGCGGCAG
GGTCGGAACAGGAGAGCGCACGAGGGAGCTTCCAGGGGGAAACGCCTGGTATCTTTATAGTCCTGTCGGG
TTTCGCCACCTCTGACTTGAGCGTCGATTTTTGTGATGCTCGTCAGGGGGGCGGAGCCTATGGAAAAACG
CCAGCAACGCGGCCTTTTTACGGTTCCTGGCCTTTTGCTGGCCTTTTGCTCACATGTTCTTTCCTGCGTT
ATCCCCTGATTCTGTGGATAACCGTATTACCGCCTTTGAGTGAGCTGATACCGCTCGCCGCAGCCGAACG
ACCGAGCGCAGCGAGTCAGTGAGCGAGGAAGCGGAAGAGCGCCTGATGCGGTATTTTCTCCTTACGCATC
TGTGCGGTATTTCACACCGCATAAATTCCGACACCATCGAATGGCGCAAAACCTTTCGCGGTATGGCATG
ATAGCGCCCGGAAGAGAGTCAATTCAGGGTGGTGAATGTGAAACCAGTAACGTTATACGATGTCGCAGAG
TATGCCGGTGTCTCTTATCAGACCGTTTCCCGCGTGGTGAACCAGGCCAGCCACGTTTCTGCGAAAACGC
GGGAAAAAGTGGAAGCGGCGATGGCGGAGCTGAATTACATTCCCAACCGCGTGGCACAACAACTGGCGGG
CAAACAGTCGTTGCTGATTGGCGTTGCCACCTCCAGTCTGGCCCTGCACGCGCCGTCGCAAATTGTCGCG
GCGATTAAATCTCGCGCCGATCAACTGGGTGCCAGCGTGGTGGTGTCGATGGTAGAACGAAGCGGCGTCG
AAGCCTGTAAAGCGGCGGTGCACAATCTTCTCGCGCAACGCGTCAGTGGGCTGATCATTAACTATCCGCT
GGATGACCAGGATGCCATTGCTGTGGAAGCTGCCTGCACTAATGTTCCGGCGTTATTTCTTGATGTCTCT
GACCAGACACCCATCAACAGTATTATTTTCTCCCATGAAGACGGTACGCGACTGGGCGTGGAGCATCTGG
TCGCATTGGGTCACCAGCAAATCGCGCTGTTAGCGGGCCCATTAAGTTCTGTCTCGGCGCGTCTGCGTCT
GGCTGGCTGGCATAAATATCTCACTCGCAATCAAATTCAGCCGATAGCGGAACGGGAAGGCGACTGGAGT
GCCATGTCCGGTTTTCAACAAACCATGCAAATGCTGAATGAGGGCATCGTTCCCACTGCGATGCTGGTTG
CCAACGATCAGATGGCGCTGGGCGCAATGCGCGCCATTACCGAGTCCGGGCTGCGCGTTGGTGCGGATAT
CTCGGTAGTGGGATACGACGATACCGAAGACAGCTCATGTTATATCCCGCCGTTAACCACCATCAAACAG
GATTTTCGCCTGCTGGGGCAAACCAGCGTGGACCGCTTGCTGCAACTCTCTCAGGGCCAGGCGGTGAAGG
GCAATCAGCTGTTGCCCGTCTCACTGGTGAAAAGAAAAACCACGCTAGCGCCCAATACGCAAACCGCCTC
TCCCCGCGCGTTGGCCGATTCATTAATGCAGCTGGCACGACAGGTTTCCCGACTGGAAAGCGGGCAGTGA
GCGCAACGCAATTAATGTAAGTTAGCTCACTCATTAGGCACCCCAGGCTTTACACTTTATGCTTCCGGCT
CGTATGTTGTGTGGAATTGTGAGCGGATAACAATTTCACACAGGAAACAGCTATGACCATGATTACGGAT
TCACTGGCCGTCGTTTTACAACGTCGTGACTGGGAAAACCCTGGCGTTACCCAACTTAATCGCCTTGCAG
CACATCCCCCTTTCGCCAGCTGGCGTAATAGCGAAGAGGCCCGCACCGATCGCCCTTCCCAACAGTTGCG
CAGCCTGAATGGCGAATGGCGCTTTGCCTGGTTTCCGGCACCAGAAGCGGTGCCGGAAAGCTGGCTGGAG
TGCGATCTTCCTGAGGCCGATACTGTCGTCGTCCCCTCAAACTGGCAGATGCACGGTTACGATGCGCCCA
TCTACACCAACGTGACCTATCCCATTACGGTCAATCCGCCGTTTGTTCCCACGGAGAATCCGACGGGTTG
TTACTCGCTCACATTTAATGTTGATGAAAGCTGGCTACAGGAAGGCCAGACGCGAATTATTTTTGATGGC
GTTGGAATTAGCTTATCGACTGCACGGTGCACCAATGCTTCTGGCGTCAGGCAGCCATCGGAAGCTGTGG
TATGGCTGTGCAGGTCGTAAATCACTGCATAATTCGTGTCGCTCAAGGCGCACTCCCGTTCTGGATAATG
TTTTTTGCGCCGACATCATAACGGTTCTGGCAAATATTCTGAAATGAGCTGTTGACAATTAATCATCGGC
TCGTATAATGTGTGGAATTGTGAGCGGATAACAATTTCACACAGGAAACAGTATTCATGTCCCCTATACT
AGGTTATTGGAAAATTAAGGGCCTTGTGCAACCCACTCGACTTCTTTTGGAATATCTTGAAGAAAAATAT
GAAGAGCATTTGTATGAGCGCGATGAAGGTGATAAATGGCGAAACAAAAAGTTTGAATTGGGTTTGGAGT
TTCCCAATCTTCCTTATTATATTGATGGTGATGTTAAATTAACACAGTCTATGGCCATCATACGTTATAT
AGCTGACAAGCACAACATGTTGGGTGGTTGTCCAAAAGAGCGTGCAGAGATTTCAATGCTTGAAGGAGCG
GTTTTGGATATTAGATACGGTGTTTCGAGAATTGCATATAGTAAAGACTTTGAAACTCTCAAAGTTGATT
TTCTTAGCAAGCTACCTGAAATGCTGAAAATGTTCGAAGATCGTTTATGTCATAAAACATATTTAAATGG
TGATCATGTAACCCATCCTGACTTCATGTTGTATGACGCTCTTGATGTTGTTTTATACATGGACCCAATG
TGCCTGGATGCGTTCCCAAAATTAGTTTGTTTTAAAAAACGTATTGAAGCTATCCCACAAATTGATAAGT
ACTTGAAATCCAGCAAGTATATAGCATGGCCTTTGCAGGGCTGGCAAGCCACGTTTGGTGGTGGCGACCA
TCCTCCAAAATCGGATCTGGAAGTTCTGTTCCAGGGGCCCCTGGGATCCCCGGAATTCATGCTGGGTACG
CTGCGCGCCATGGAGGGCGAGGACGTGGAAGACGACCAGCTGCTGCAGAAGCTCAGGGCCAGTCGCCGCC
GCTTCCAGAGGCGCATGCAGCGGCTGATAGAGAAGTACAACCAGCCCTTCGAGGACACCCCGGTGGTGCA
AATGGCCACGCTGACCTACGAGACGCCACAGGGATTGAGAATTTGGGGTGGAAGACTAATAAAGGAAAGA
AACAAAGGAGAGATCCAGGACTCCTCCATGAAGCCCGCGGACAGGACAGATGGCTCCGTGCAAGCTGCAG
CCTGGGGTCCTGAGCTTCCCTCGCACCGCACAGTCCTGGGAGCCGATTCAAAAAGCGGTGAGGTCGATGC
CACGTCAGACCAGGAAGAGTCAGTTGCTTGGGCCTTAGCACCTGCAGTGCCTCAAAGCCCTTTGAAAAAT
GAATTAAGAAGGAAATACTTGACCCAAGTGGATATACTGCTACAAGGTGCAGAGTATTTTGAGTGTGCAG
GTAACAGAGCTGGAAGGGATGTACGTGTGACTCCGCTGCCTTCACTGGCCTCACCTGCCGTGCCTGCCCC
CGGATACTGCAGTCGTATCTCCGGAAAGAGTCCTGGTGACCCAGCGAAACCAGCTTCATCTCCCAGAGAA
TGGGATCCTTTGCATCCTTCCTCCACAGACATGGCCTTAGTACCTAGAAATGACAGCCTCTCCCTACAAG
AGACCAGTAGCAGCAGCTTCTTAAGCAGCCAGCCCTTTGAAGATGATGACATTTGCAATGTGACCATCAG
TGACCTGTACGCAGGGATGCTGCACTCCATGAGCCGGCTGTTGAGCACAAAGCCATCAAGCATCATCTCC
ACCAAAACGTTCATCATGCAAAACTGGAACTGCAGGAGGAGGCACAGATATAAGAGCAGGATGAACAAAA
CATATTGCAAAGGAGCCAGACGTTCTCAGAGGAGCTCCAAGGAGAACTTCATACCCTGCTCTGAGCCTGT
GAAAGGGACAGGGGCATTAAGAGATTGCAAGAACGTATTAGATGTTTCTTGCCGTAAGACAGGTTTAAAA
TTGGAAAAAGCTTTTCTTGAAGTCAACAGACCCCAAATCCATAAGTTAGATCCAAGTTGGAAGGAGCGCA
AAGTGACACCCTCGAAGTATTCTTCCTTGATTTACTTCGACTCCAGTGCAACATATAATCTTGATGAGGA
AAATAGATTTAGGACATTAAAATGGTTAATTTCTCCTGTAAAAATAGTTTCCAGACCAACAATACGACAG
GGCCATGGAGAGAACCGTCAGAGGGAGATTGAAATCCGATTTGATCAGCTTCATCGGGAATATTGCCTGA
GTCCCAGGAACCAGCCTCGCCGGATGTGCCTCCCGGACTCCTGGGCCATGAACATGTACAGAGGGGGTCC
TGCGAGTCCTGGTGGCCTTCAGGGCTTAGAAACCCGCAGGCTGAGTTTACCTTCCAGCAAAGCAAAAGCA
AAAAGTTTAAGTGAGGCTTTTGAAAACCTAGGCAAAAGATCTCTGGAAGCAGGTAGGTGCCTGCCCAAGA
GCGATTCATCTTCATCACTTCCAAAGACCAACCCCACACACAGCGCAACTCGCCCGCAGCAGACATCTGA
CCTTCACGTTCAGGGAAATAGTTCTGGAATATTTAGAAAGTCAGTGTCACCCAGCAAAACTCTTTCAGTC
CCAGATAAAGAAGTGCCAGGCCACGGAAGGAATCGTTACGATGAAATTAAAGAAGAATTTGACAAGCTTC
ATCAAAAGTATTGCCTCAAATCTCCTGGGCAGATGACAGTGCCTTTATGTATTGGAGTGTCTACAGATAA
AGCAAGTATGGAAGTTCGATATCAAACAGAAGGCTTCTTAGGAAAATTAAATCCAGACCCTCACTTCCAG
GGTTTCCAGAAGTTGCCATCATCACCCCTGGGGTGCAGAAAAAGTCTACTGGGCTCAACTGCAATTGAGG
CTCCTTCATCTACATGTGTTGCTCGTGCCATCACGAGGGATGGCACGAGGGACCATCAGTTCCCTGCAAA
AAGACCCAGGCTATCAGAACCCCAGGGCTCCGGACGCCAGGGCAATTCCCTGGGTGCCTCAGATGGGGTG
GACAACACCGTCAGACCGGGAGACCAGGGCAGCTCTTCACAGCCCAACTCAGAAGAGAGAGGAGAGAACA
CGTCTTACAGGATGGAAGAGAAAAGTGATTTCATGCTAGAAAAATTGGAAACTAAAAGTGTGTAGGTCGA
CTCGAGCGGCCGCATCGTGACTGACTGACGATCTGCCTCGCGCGTTTCGGTGATGACGGTGAAAACCTCT
GACACATGCAGCTCCCGGAGACGGTCACAGCTTGTCTGTAAGCGGATGCCGGGAGCAGACAAGCCCGTCA
GGGCGCGTCAGCGGGTGTTGGCGGGTGTCGGGGCGCAGCCATGACCCAGTCACGTAGCGATAGCGGAGTG
TATAATTCTTGAAGACGAAAGGGCCTCGTGATACGCCTATTTTTATAGGTTAATGTCATGATAATAATGG
TTTCTTAGACGTCAGGTGGCACTTTTCGGGGAAATGTGCGCGGAACCCCTATTTGTTTATTTTTCTAAAT
ACATTCAAATATGTATCCGCTCATGAGACAATAACCCTGATAAATGCTTCAATAATATTGAAAAAGGAAG
AGTATGAGTATTCAACATTTCCGTGTCGCCCTTATTCCCTTTTTTGCGGCATTTTGCCTTCCTGTTTTTG
CTCACCCAGAAACGCTGGTGAAAGTAAAAGATGCTGAAGATCAGTTGGGTGCACGAGTGGGTTACATCGA
ACTGGATCTCAACAGCGGTAAGATCCTTGAGAGTTTTCGCCCCGAAGAACGTTTTCCAATGATGAGCACT
TTTAAAGTTCTGCTATGTGGCGCGGTATTATCCCGTGTTGACGCCGGGCAAGAGCAACTCGGTCGCCGCA
TACACTATTCTCAGAATGACTTGGTTGAGTACTCACCAGTCACAGAAAAGCATCTTACGGATGGCATGAC
AGTAAGAGAATTATGCAGTGCTGCCATAACCATGAGTGATAACACTGCGGCCAACTTACTTCTGACAACG
ATCGGAGGACCGAAGGAGCTAACCGCTTTTTTGCACAACATGGGGGATCATGTAACTCGCCTTGATCGTT
GGGAACCGGAGCTGAATGAAGCCATACCAAACGACGAGCGTGACACCACGATGCCTGCAGCAATGGCAAC
AACGTTGCGCAAACTATTAACTGGCGAACTACTTACTCTAGCTTCCCGGCAACAATTAATAGACTGGATG
GAGGCGGATAAAGTTGCAGGACCACTTCTGCGCTCGGCCCTTCCGGCTGGCTGGTTTATTGCTGATAAAT
CTGGAGCCGGTGAGCGTGGGTCTCGCGGTATCATTGCAGCACTGGGGCCAGATGGTAAGCCCTCCCGTAT
CGTAGTTATCTACACGACGGGGAGTCAGGCAACTATGGATGAACGAAATAGACAGATCGCTGAGATAGGT
GCCTCACTGATTAAGCATTGGTAACTGTCAGACCAAGTTTACTCATATATACTTTAGATTGATTTAAAAC
TTCATTTTTAATTTAAAAGGATCTAGGTGAAGATCCTTTTTGATAATCTCATGACCAAAATCCCTTAACG
TGAGTTTTCGTTCCACTGAGCGTCAGACCCCGTAGAAAAGATCAAAGGATCTTCTTGAGATCCTTTTTTT
CTGCGCGTAATCTGCTG
Features (pLannotate 1.2.2; 17 found; start..end, strand, type, name):
    742..793     -  misc_feature   bom (fragment): basis of mobility region from pBR322
    800..877     +  promoter       lacI promoter: lacI
    878..1960    +  CDS            lacI: lac repressor; lacI; The lac repressor binds to the lac operator to inhibit transcription in E. coli. This inhibition can be relieved by adding lactose or isopropyl-β-D-thiogalactopyranoside (IPTG).
   1973..1994    +  protein_bind   CAP binding site: CAP binding activates transcription in the presence of cAMP. E. coli catabolite activator protein
   2009..2039    +  promoter       lac promoter: promoter for the E. coli lac operon
   2047..2063    +  protein_bind   lac operator: The lac repressor binds to the lac operator to inhibit transcription in E. coli. This inhibition can be relieved by adding lactose or isopropyl-β-D-thiogalactopyranoside (IPTG). lac repressor encoded by lacI
   2083..2256    +  CDS            lacZα: LacZα fragment of β-galactosidase; lacZ fragment
   2520..2636    -  CDS            yciV (fragment): RNAAM_ECOLI - Also known as trpH From Escherichia coli (strain K12).
   2712..2740    +  promoter       tac promoter: strong E. coli promoter; hybrid between the trp and lac UV5 promoters
   2748..2764    +  protein_bind   lac operator: The lac repressor binds to the lac operator to inhibit transcription in E. coli. This inhibition can be relieved by adding lactose or isopropyl-β-D-thiogalactopyranoside (IPTG). lac repressor encoded by lacI
   2787..3440    +  CDS            GST26_SCHJA: Experimental evidence at protein level: Swiss-Prot protein existence level 1. GST isoenzymes appear to play a central role in the parasite detoxification system. Other functions are also suspected including a role in increasing the solubility of haematin in the parasite gut. From Schistosoma japonicum (Blood fluke).
   3489..5732    +  CDS            HJURP: HJURP_HUMAN - Also known as FAKTS, FLEG1 From Homo sapiens (Human).
   5773..5812    +  CDS            rop (fragment): Rop protein, which maintains plasmids at low copy number; rop
   5914..5954    +  misc_feature   bom (fragment): basis of mobility region from pBR322
   6059..6163    +  promoter       AmpR promoter: bla
   6164..7024    +  CDS            AmpR: β-lactamase; bla; confers resistance to ampicillin, carbenicillin, and related antibiotics
   7195..556     +  rep_origin     ori (across the origin): high-copy-number ColE1/pMB1/pBR322/pUC origin of replication
