[The description below was written by a language model from this plasmid's Addgene catalogue record and pLannotate feature annotations shown in this document.]
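Description:
pKM061 is a bacterial expression plasmid built on the pGEX-6P-1 backbone that produces human HJURP (also known as FAKTS, URLC9 or hFLEG1) as an N-terminal glutathione S-transferase fusion in E. coli. The sequenced plasmid is 7,227 nt. It replicates from a high-copy ColE1/pMB1-type origin and is selected with ampicillin through the β-lactamase gene driven by its own promoter. Short remnants of the pBR322 bom and rop regions are annotated, along with a lac promoter/lacZα segment downstream of lacI, all of which are carry-over from the backbone rather than functional parts of the expression cassette.

Expression is driven by the tac promoter, a strong trp/lac UV5 hybrid, followed by a lac operator. The plasmid carries its own lacI gene with its promoter, so the lac repressor keeps the cassette off until it is induced with IPTG or lactose. The Schistosoma japonicum GST coding sequence lies immediately downstream of the operator and is followed, after a short linker region, by the HJURP open reading frame of roughly 2.2 kb, which was inserted between the EcoRI and SalI sites. The linker is not annotated in the feature table. In the pGEX-6P series this region normally encodes a PreScission protease cleavage site for removing the tag, but the record does not confirm it here.

The GST moiety allows the fusion protein to be captured on glutathione resin. The construct is therefore suited to producing and purifying recombinant HJURP for biochemical work such as binding or kinase-substrate assays. The associated study concerns the regulation of CENP-A deposition at centromeres, although the record does not state which experiments the plasmid was used for.
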