Addgene plasmid #134174: pKM061
Purpose: Bacterial expression of GST-HJURP
Depositing lab: Iain Cheeseman. Depositing organization: Whitehead Institute for Biomedical Research. Publication: Polo-like kinase 1 licenses CENP-A deposition at centromeres. McKinley KL, Cheeseman IM. Cell. 2014 Jul 17;158(2):397-411. doi: 10.1016/j.cell.2014.06.016. PubMed 25036634.
Backbone
  Vector backbone: pGEX-6p-1
  Vector type: Bacterial Expression
Growth in bacteria
  Bacterial resistance: Ampicillin, 100 μg/mL
  Growth temperature: 37°C
  Growth strain: DH5alpha
  Copy number: High Copy
Gene/Insert
  Gene/Insert name: HJURP
  Species: H. sapiens (human)
  Entrez Gene: HJURP (a.k.a. FAKTS, URLC9, hFLEG1)
  Tag / fusion protein: GST (N terminal on insert)
  Cloning method: Restriction Enzyme; 5′ cloning site EcoRI (unknown if destroyed); 3′ cloning site SalI (unknown if destroyed)
Terms and licenses: Academic/Nonprofit Terms; Industry Terms: Not Available to Industry
How to cite: pKM061 was a gift from Iain Cheeseman (Addgene plasmid # 134174 ; http://n2t.net/addgene:134174 ; RRID:Addgene_134174)
